Addgene plasmid #22555: Flag-HA-OTUD6B
Depositing lab: Wade Harper. Depositing organization: Harvard Medical School. Publication: Defining the human deubiquitinating enzyme interaction landscape. Sowa ME, Bennett EJ, Gygi SP, Harper JW. Cell. 2009 Jul 23. 138(2):389-403. 10.1016/j.cell.2009.04.042 PubMed 19615732.
Backbone
  Vector backbone: pDEST_LTR_N_FLAG_HA_IRES_puro
  Backbone manufacturer: Harper_Lab
  Backbone size w/o insert (bp): 6521
  Vector type: Mammalian Expression, Retroviral
  Selectable markers: Puromycin
Growth in bacteria
  Bacterial resistance: Ampicillin, 100 μg/mL
  Growth temperature: 37°C
  Growth strain: DH5alpha
  Copy number: High Copy
Gene/Insert
  Gene/Insert name: OTUD6B (alt names: OTU domain containing 6B; CGI-77)
  Species: H. sapiens (human)
  Mutation: None
  GenBank ID: BC029760.1
  Entrez Gene: OTUD6B (a.k.a. CGI-77, DUBA-5, DUBA5)
  Tag / fusion protein: HA (N terminal on backbone); FLAG (N terminal on backbone)
  Cloning method: Gateway Cloning; 5′ cloning site GATEWAY_LR (unknown if destroyed); 3′ cloning site GATEWAY_LR (unknown if destroyed)
  Sequencing primers: 5′ CAGCCCTCACTCCTTCTCTAGG; 3′ CAAGCGGCTTCGGCCAGTAAC
Resource information
  A portion of this plasmid was derived from a plasmid made by: Marc_Vidal_Orfeome_collection
Terms and licenses: Academic/Nonprofit Terms; Industry Terms: Not Available to Industry
How to cite: Flag-HA-OTUD6B was a gift from Wade Harper (Addgene plasmid # 22555 ; http://n2t.net/addgene:22555 ; RRID:Addgene_22555)
