[The description below was written by a language model from this plasmid's Addgene catalogue record and pLannotate feature annotations shown in this document.]
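Description:
Flag-HA-OTUD6B is a gammaretroviral mammalian expression plasmid built on the pDEST_LTR_N_FLAG_HA_IRES_puro Gateway destination backbone. It carries the human OTUD6B open reading frame (OTU domain containing 6B, also called DUBA5 or CGI-77), unmutated and derived in part from an ORFeome clone collection, inserted by an LR recombination reaction. In bacteria the plasmid is maintained at high copy through a ColE1/pUC-type origin and selected with ampicillin via the β-lactamase gene. The short lacI, lacZα, rop, bom and tetracycline-resistance fragments annotated in the backbone are non-functional cloning remnants.

The annotated sequence (about 7.3 kb) shows a proviral cassette flanked by murine embryonic stem cell virus 5′ and 3′ LTRs. The 5′ LTR is followed by the Ψ packaging signal and a truncated MMLV gag region lacking its start codon, which together support efficient encapsidation of the transcript when the plasmid is introduced into a packaging cell line. No separate internal promoter is annotated, so expression appears to be driven by the 5′ LTR. Downstream, FLAG and HA epitope sequences precede the attB1 site and are fused to the N-terminus of OTUD6B, with attB2 closing the insert. An EMCV IRES then allows translation of puromycin N-acetyltransferase from the same transcript, so that puromycin selection enriches for transduced cells that also express the tagged protein.

The tandem FLAG-HA tag suits affinity purification and detection. The associated publication concerns mapping the interaction landscape of human deubiquitinating enzymes, which is consistent with use of this construct for stable expression of tagged OTUD6B and recovery of its binding partners.
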