Features (pLannotate 1.2.2; 23 found; start..end, strand, type, name):
      1..417     +  CDS            gag (truncated): truncated Moloney murine leukemia virus (MMLV) gag gene lacking the start codon
    442..462     +  CDS            FLAG (fragment): FLAG® epitope tag, followed by an enterokinase cleavage site
    475..501     +  CDS            3xHA (fragment): three tandem HA epitope tags
    518..535     +  protein_bind   attB1 (fragment): mutant version of attB; core recombination site for the Gateway® BP reaction BP Clonase™
    541..1419    +  CDS            OTUD6B: OTU6B_HUMAN - Also known as DUBA5. Experimental evidence at protein level: Swiss-Prot protein existence level 1. [Isoform 2]: Stimulates protein synthesis. Influences the expression of CCND1/cyclin D1 by promoting its translation and regulates MYC/c-Myc protein stability. From Homo sapiens (Human).
   1421..1445    -  protein_bind   attB2: mutant version of attB; recombination site for the Gateway® BP reaction BP Clonase™
   1563..2025    +  misc_feature   IRES: internal ribosome entry site (IRES) of the encephalomyocarditis virus (EMCV)
   2039..2638    +  CDS            PuroR: puromycin N-acetyltransferase; pac from Streptomyces alboniger; confers resistance to puromycin
   2714..3228    +  LTR            3' LTR: 3' long terminal repeat from murine embryonic stem cell virus
   3390..3406    -  protein_bind   lac operator: The lac repressor binds to the lac operator to inhibit transcription in E. coli. This inhibition can be relieved by adding lactose or isopropyl-β-D-thiogalactopyranoside (IPTG). lac repressor encoded by lacI
   3414..3444    -  promoter       lac promoter: promoter for the E. coli lac operon
   3459..3480    -  protein_bind   CAP binding site: CAP binding activates transcription in the presence of cAMP. E. coli catabolite activator protein
   3493..3585    -  CDS            lacI (fragment): lac repressor; lacI; The lac repressor binds to the lac operator to inhibit transcription in E. coli. This inhibition can be relieved by adding lactose or isopropyl-β-D-thiogalactopyranoside (IPTG).
   3768..4356    -  rep_origin     ori: high-copy-number ColE1/pMB1/pBR322/pUC origin of replication
   4527..5387    -  CDS            AmpR: β-lactamase; bla; confers resistance to ampicillin, carbenicillin, and related antibiotics
   5388..5492    -  promoter       AmpR promoter: bla
   5587..5622    +  CDS            rop (fragment): Rop protein, which maintains plasmids at low copy number; rop
   5724..5823    +  misc_feature   bom (fragment): basis of mobility region from pBR322
   5829..5978    -  CDS            lacZα (fragment): LacZα fragment of β-galactosidase; lacZ fragment
   5978..6179    -  CDS            TcR (fragment): tetracycline efflux protein; tet; confers resistance to tetracycline
   6180..6278    +  CDS            env (fragment): murine leukemia virus gPr80 envelope polyprotein precursor; env; proteolytically cleaved into gp70SU and p15TM subunits
   6320..6836    +  LTR            5' LTR: 5' long terminal repeat from murine embryonic stem cell virus
   6900..7241    +  misc_feature   MESV Ψ: packaging signal of murine embryonic stem cell virus
>Addgene plasmid #22555 | Flag-HA-OTUD6B | addgene full sequence | sequence record 313890 | Addgene NGS Result
GGCCAGACTGTTACCACTCCCTTAAGTTTGACCTTAGGTCACTGGAAAGATGTCGAGCGGATCGCTCACA
ACCAGTCGGTAGATGTCAAGAAGAGACGTTGGGTTACCTTCTGCTCTGCAGAATGGCCAACCTTTAACGT
CGGATGGCCGCGAGACGGCACCTTTAACCGAGACCTCATCACCCAGGTTAAGATCAAGGTCTTTTCACCT
GGCCCGCATGGACACCCAGACCAGGTCCCCTACATCGTGACCTGGGAAGCCTTGGCTTTTGACCCCCCTC
CCTGGGTCAAGCCCTTTGTACACCCTAAGCCTCCGCCTCCTCTTCCTCCATCCGCCCCGTCTCTCCCCCT
TGAACCTCCTCGTTCGACCCCGCCTCGATCCTCCCTTTATCCAGCCCTCACTCCTTCTCTAGGCGCCGGA
ATTAGATCTGCCACCATGGACTACAAGGATGACGATGACAAGCTCGATGGAGGATACCCATACGATGTTC
CAGATTACGCTGCTCGAGGTTATCAAACAAGTTTGTACAAAAAAGTTGGCATGGAGGCGGTATTGACCGA
AGAGCTTGATGAGGAAGAGCAGCTGCTGAGAAGGCATCGCAAAGAGAAGAAGGAGTTGCAAGCCAAAATT
CAGGGCATGAAGAATGCTGTTCCCAAGAATGACAAGAAGAGGAGGAAGCAGCTCACCGAAGATGTGGCCA
AGTTGGAAAAAGAAATGGAACAGAAACATAGAGAGGAACTGGAGCAATTGAAGCTGACTACTAAGGAGAA
TAAGATAGATTCTGTTGCTGTTAACATTTCAAACTTGGTGCTTGAGAATCAGCCACCTCGGATATCAAAA
GCACAAAAGAGACGGGAAAAGAAAGCTGCATTGGAAAAGGAGCGAGAAGAACGGATAGCTGAAGCTGAAA
TTGAAAACTTAACAGGAGCCAGACATATGGAAAGTGAGAAACTTGCTCAAATATTGGCAGCTAGACAGTT
AGAAATTAAACAGATTCCATCTGATGGCCACTGTATGTATAAAGCCATTGAAGATCAACTGAAAGAAAAG
GATTGTGCTCTGACTGTGGTTGCCTTGAGAAGTCAGACCGCTGAGTATATGCAAAGCCATGTGGAAGACT
TTCTGCCATTTTTAACAAACCCTAATACAGGAGATATGTATACTCCAGAAGAATTTCAGAAGTACTGTGA
AGATATTGTAAACACAGCTGCATGGGGAGGTCAGCTTGAGCTAAGAGCTCTGTCTCACATTTTACAAACA
CCAATAGAGATAATACAGGCAGATTCTCCTCCCATTATAGTTGGTGAAGAATATTCAAAAAAACCACTAA
TACTTGTATATATGAGACATGCATATGGCTTAGGAGAACATTATAATTCGGTTACACGGTTGGTAAACAT
AGTTACTGAAAATTGCAGCTACCCAACTTTCTTGTACAAAGTGGTTCGATAACGAATTCCGCCCCCCCCC
CCTAACGTTACTGGCCGAAGCCGCTTGGAATAAGGCCGGTGTGCGTTTGTCTATATGTTATTTTCCACCA
TATTGCCGTCTTTTGGCAATGTGAGGGCCCGGAAACCTGGCCCTGTCTTCTTGACGAGCATTCCTAGGGG
TCTTTCCCCTCTCGCCAAAGGAATGCAAGGTCTGTTGAATGTCGTGAAGGAAGCAGTTCCTCTGGAAGCT
TCTTGAAGACAAACAACGTCTGTAGCGACCCTTTGCAGGCAGCGGAACCCCCCACCTGGCGACAGGTGCC
TCTGCGGCCAAAAGCCACGTGTATAAGATACACCTGCAAAGGCGGCACAACCCCAGTGCCACGTTGTGAG
TTGGATAGTTGTGGAAAGAGTCAAATGGCTCTCCTCAAGCGTATTCAACAAGGGGCTGAAGGATGCCCAG
AAGGTACCCCATTGTATGGGATCTGATCTGGGGCCTCGGTGCACATGCTTTACATGTGTTTAGTCGAGGT
TAAAAAAACGTCTAGGCCCCCCGAACCACGGGGACGTGGTTTTCCTTTGAAAAACACGATGATAATATGG
CCACAACCATGACCGAGTACAAGCCCACGGTGCGCCTCGCCACCCGCGACGACGTCCCCAGGGCCGTACG
CACCCTCGCCGCCGCGTTCGCCGACTACCCCGCCACGCGCCACACCGTCGATCCGGACCGCCACATCGAG
CGGGTCACCGAGCTGCAAGAACTCTTCCTCACGCGCGTCGGGCTCGACATCGGCAAGGTGTGGGTCGCGG
ACGACGGCGCCGCGGTGGCGGTCTGGACCACGCCGGAGAGCGTCGAAGCGGGGGCGGTGTTCGCCGAGAT
CGGCCCGCGCATGGCCGAGTTGAGCGGTTCCCGGCTGGCCGCGCAGCAACAGATGGAAGGCCTCCTGGCG
CCGCACCGGCCCAAGGAGCCCGCGTGGTTCCTGGCCACCGTCGGCGTCTCGCCCGACCACCAGGGCAAGG
GTCTGGGCAGCGCCGTCGTGCTCCCCGGAGTGGAGGCGGCCGAGCGCGCCGGGGTGCCCGCCTTCCTGGA
GACCTCCGCGCCCCGCAACCTCCCCTTCTACGAGCGGCTCGGCTTCACCGTCACCGCCGACGTCGAGGTG
CCCGAAGGACCGCGCACCTGGTGCATGACCCGCAAGCCCGGTGCCTGATGCATCGATGTCGACCTGCAGC
CAAGCTTATCGATAAAATAAAAGATTTTATTTAGTCTCCAGAAAAAGGGGGGAATGAAAGACCCCACCTG
TAGGTTTGGCAAGCTAGCTTAAGTAACGCCATTTTGCAAGGCATGGAAAATACATAACTGAGAATAGAGA
AGTTCAGATCAAGGTTAGGAACAGAGAGACAGCAGAATATGGGCCAAACAGGATATCTGTGGTAAGCAGT
TCCTGCCCCGGCTCAGGGCCAAGAACAGATGGTCCCCAGATGCGGTCCCGCCCTCAGCAGTTTCTAGAGA
ACCATCAGATGTTTCCAGGGTGCCCCAAGGACCTGAAATGACCCTGTGCCTTATTTGAACTAACCAATCA
GTTCGCTTCTCGCTTCTGTTCGCGCGCTTCTGCTCCCCGAGCTCAATAAAAGAGCCCACAACCCCTCACT
CGGCGCGCCAGTCCTCCGATAGACTGCGTCGCCCGGGTACCCGTGTATCCAATAAACCCTCTTGCAGTTG
CATCCGACTTGTGGTCTCGCTGTTCCTTGGGAGGGTCTCCTCTGAGTGATTGACTACCCGTCAGCGGGGG
TCTTTCATGGGTAACAGTTTCTTGAAGTTGGAGAACAACATTCTGAGGGTAGGAGTCGAATATTAAGTAA
TCCTGACTCAATTAGCCACTGTTTTGAATCCACATACTCCAATACTCCTGAAATAGTTCATTATGGACAG
CGCAGAAAGAGCTGGGGAGAATTGTGAAATTGTTATCCGCTCACAATTCCACACAACATACGAGCCGGAA
GCATAAAGTGTAAAGCCTGGGGTGCCTAATGAGTGAGCTAACTCACATTAATTGCGTTGCGCTCACTGCC
CGCTTTCCAGTCGGGAAACCTGTCGTGCCAGCTGCATTAATGAATCGGCCAACGCGCGGGGAGAGGCGGT
TTGCGTATTGGGCGCTCTTCCGCTTCCTCGCTCACTGACTCGCTGCGCTCGGTCGTTCGGCTGCGGCGAG
CGGTATCAGCTCACTCAAAGGCGGTAATACGGTTATCCACAGAATCAGGGGATAACGCAGGAAAGAACAT
GTGAGCAAAAGGCCAGCAAAAGGCCAGGAACCGTAAAAAGGCCGCGTTGCTGGCGTTTTTCCATAGGCTC
CGCCCCCCTGACGAGCATCACAAAAATCGACGCTCAAGTCAGAGGTGGCGAAACCCGACAGGACTATAAA
GATACCAGGCGTTTCCCCCTGGAAGCTCCCTCGTGCGCTCTCCTGTTCCGACCCTGCCGCTTACCGGATA
CCTGTCCGCCTTTCTCCCTTCGGGAAGCGTGGCGCTTTCTCATAGCTCACGCTGTAGGTATCTCAGTTCG
GTGTAGGTCGTTCGCTCCAAGCTGGGCTGTGTGCACGAACCCCCCGTTCAGCCCGACCGCTGCGCCTTAT
CCGGTAACTATCGTCTTGAGTCCAACCCGGTAAGACACGACTTATCGCCACTGGCAGCAGCCACTGGTAA
CAGGATTAGCAGAGCGAGGTATGTAGGCGGTGCTACAGAGTTCTTGAAGTGGTGGCCTAACTACGGCTAC
ACTAGAAGAACAGTATTTGGTATCTGCGCTCTGCTGAAGCCAGTTACCTTCGGAAAAAGAGTTGGTAGCT
CTTGATCCGGCAAACAAACCACCGCTGGTAGCGGTGGTTTTTTTGTTTGCAAGCAGCAGATTACGCGCAG
AAAAAAAGGATCTCAAGAAGATCCTTTGATCTTTTCTACGGGGTCTGACGCTCAGTGGAACGAAAACTCA
CGTTAAGGGATTTTGGTCATGAGATTATCAAAAAGGATCTTCACCTAGATCCTTTTAAATTAAAAATGAA
GTTTTAAATCAATCTAAAGTATATATGAGTAAACTTGGTCTGACAGTTACCAATGCTTAATCAGTGAGGC
ACCTATCTCAGCGATCTGTCTATTTCGTTCATCCATAGTTGCCTGACTCCCCGTCGTGTAGATAACTACG
ATACGGGAGGGCTTACCATCTGGCCCCAGTGCTGCAATGATACCGCGAGACCCACGCTCACCGGCTCCAG
ATTTATCAGCAATAAACCAGCCAGCCGGAAGGGCCGAGCGCAGAAGTGGTCCTGCAACTTTATCCGCCTC
CATCCAGTCTATTAATTGTTGCCGGGAAGCTAGAGTAAGTAGTTCGCCAGTTAATAGTTTGCGCAACGTT
GTTGCCATTGCTACAGGCATCGTGGTGTCACGCTCGTCGTTTGGTATGGCTTCATTCAGCTCCGGTTCCC
AACGATCAAGGCGAGTTACATGATCCCCCATGTTGTGCAAAAAAGCGGTTAGCTCCTTCGGTCCTCCGAT
CGTTGTCAGAAGTAAGTTGGCCGCAGTGTTATCACTCATGGTTATGGCAGCACTGCATAATTCTCTTACT
GTCATGCCATCCGTAAGATGCTTTTCTGTGACTGGTGAGTACTCAACCAAGTCATTCTGAGAATAGTGTA
TGCGGCGACCGAGTTGCTCTTGCCCGGCGTCAATACGGGATAATACCGCGCCACATAGCAGAACTTTAAA
AGTGCTCATCATTGGAAAACGTTCTTCGGGGCGAAAACTCTCAAGGATCTTACCGCTGTTGAGATCCAGT
TCGATGTAACCCACTCGTGCACCCAACTGATCTTCAGCATCTTTTACTTTCACCAGCGTTTCTGGGTGAG
CAAAAACAGGAAGGCAAAATGCCGCAAAAAAGGGAATAAGGGCGACACGGAAATGTTGAATACTCATACT
CTTCCTTTTTCAATATTATTGAAGCATTTATCAGGGTTATTGTCTCATGAGCGGATACATATTTGAATGT
ATTTAGAAAAATAAACAAATAGGGGTTCCGCGCACATTTCCCCGAAAAGTGCCACCTGACGTCTAAGAAA
CCATTATTATCATGACATTAACCTATAAAAATAGGCGTATCACGAGGCCCTTTCGTCTCGCGCGTTTCGG
TGATGACGGTGAAAACCTCTGACACATGCAGCTCCCGGAGACGGTCACAGCTTGTCTGTAAGCGGATGCC
GGGAGCAGACAAGCCCGTCAGGGCGCGTCAGCGGGTGTTGGCGGGTGTCGGGGCTGGCTTAACTATGCGG
CATCAGAGCAGATTGTACTGAGAGTGCACCATATGCGGTGTGAAATACCGCACAGATGCGTAAGGAGAAA
ATACCGCATCAGGCGCCATTCGCCATTCAGGCTGCGCAACTGTTGGGAAGGGCGATCGGTGCGGGCCTCT
TCGCTATTACGCCAGCTGGCGAAAGGGGGATGTGCTGCAAGGCGATTAAGTTGGGTAACGCCAGGGTTTT
CCCAGTCACGACGTTGTAAAACGACGGCGCAAGGAATGGTGCATGCAAGGAGATGGCGCCCAACAGTCCC
CCGGCCACGGGGCCTGCCACCATACCCACGCCGAAACAAGCGCTCATGAGCCCGAAGTGGCGAGCCCGAT
CTTCCCCATCGGTGATGTCGGCGATATAGGCGCCAGCAACCGCACCTGTGGCGCCGGTGATGCCGGCCAC
GATGCGTCCGGCGTAGAGGCGATTAGTCCAATTTGTTAAAGACAGGATATCAGTGGTCCAGGCTCTAGTT
TTGACTCAACAATATCACCAGCTGAAGCCTATAGAGTACGAGCCATAGATAAAATAAAAGATTTTATTTA
GTCTCCAGAAAAAGGGGGGAATGAAAGACCCCACCTGTAGGTTTGGCAAGCTAGCTTAAGTAACGCCATT
TTGCAAGGCATGGAAAATACATAACTGAGAATAGAGAAGTTCAGATCAAGGTTAGGAACAGAGAGACAGC
AGAATATGGGCCAAACAGGATATCTGTGGTAAGCAGTTCCTGCCCCGGCTCAGGGCCAAGAACAGATGGT
CCCCAGATGCGGTCCCGCCCTCAGCAGTTTCTAGAGAACCATCAGATGTTTCCAGGGTGCCCCAAGGACC
TGAAATGACCCTGTGCCTTATTTGAACTAACCAATCAGTTCGCTTCTCGCTTCTGTTCGCGCGCTTCTGC
TCCCCGAGCTCAATAAAAGAGCCCACAACCCCTCACTCGGCGCGCCAGTCCTCCGATAGACTGCGTCGCC
CGGGTACCCGTATTCCCAATAAAGCCTCTTGCTGTTTGCATCCGAATCGTGGACTCGCTGATCCTTGGGA
GGGTCTCCTCAGATTGATTGACTGCCCACCTCGGGGGTCTTTCATTTGGAGGTTCCACCGAGATTTGGAG
ACCCCTGCCCAGGGACCACCGACCCCCCCGCCGGGAGGTAAGCTGGCCAGCGGTCGTTTCGTGTCTGTCT
CTGTCTTTGTGCGTGTTTGTGCCGGCATCTAATGTTTGCGCCTGCGTCTGTACTAGTTAGCTAACTAGCT
CTGTATCTGGCGGACCCGTGGTGGAACTGACGAGTTCTGAACACCCGGCCGCAACCCTGGGAGACGTCCC
AGGGACTTTGGGGGCCGTTTTTGTGGCCCGACCTGAGGAAGGGAGTCGATGTGGAATCCGACCCCGTCAG
GATATGTGGTTCTGGTAGGAGACGAGAACCTAAAACAGTTCCCGCCTCCGTCTGAATTTTTGCTTTCGGT
TTGGAACCGAAGCCGCGCGTCTTGTCTGCTGCAGCGCTGCAGCATCGTTCTGTGTTGTCTCTGTCTGACT
GTGTTTCTGTATTTGTCTGAAAATTAG
