>Addgene plasmid #22555 | Flag-HA-OTUD6B | addgene partial sequence | sequence record 28356 | 22555 with Harper-mscv (CAGCCCTCACTCCTTCTCTAGG)
GACTACAAGGATGACGATGACAAGCTCGATGGAGGATACCCATACGATGTTCCAGATTACGCTGCTCGAG
GTTATCAAACAAGTTTGTACAAAAAAGTTGGCATGGAGGCGGTATTGACCGAAGAGCTTGATGAGGAAGA
GCAGCTGCTGAGAAGGCATCGCAAAGAGAAGAAGGAGTTGCAAGCCAAAATTCAGGGCATGAAGAATGCT
GTTCCCAAGAATGACAAGAAGAGGAGGAAGCAGCTCACCGAAGATGTGGCCAAGTTGGAAAAAGAAATGG
AACAGAAACATAGAGAGGAACTGGAGCAATTGAAGCTGACTACTAAGGAGAATAAGATAGATTCTGTTGC
TGTTAACATTTCAAACTTGGTGCTTGAGAATCAGCCACCTCGGATATCAAAAGCACAAAAGAGACGGGAA
AAGAAAGCTGCATTGGAAAAGGAGCGAGAAGAACGGATAGCTGAAGCTGAAATTGAAAACTTAACAGGAG
CCAGACATATGGAAAGTGAGAAACTTGCTCAAATATTGGCAGCTAGACAGTTAGAAATTAAACAGATTCC
ATCTGATGGCCACTGTATGTATAAAGCCATTGAAGATCAACTGAAAGAAAAGGATTGTGCTCTGACTGTG
GTTGCCTTGAGAAGTCAGACCGCTGAGTATATGCAAAGCCATGTGGAAGACTTTCTGCCATTTTTAACAA
ACCCTAATACAGGAGATATGTATACTCCAGAAGAATTTCAGAAGTACTGTGAAGANATTGTAAACACAGC
TGCATGGGGAGGTCAGCTTGAGCTAAGAGCTCTGTCTCACA
